>Addgene plasmid #240489 | pSSBIO32_dCas9_RPA1786 | addgene full sequence | sequence record 482821 | Addgene NGS Result
GCGGCCACCGGCTGGCTCGCTTCGCTCGGCCCGTGGACAACCCTGCTGGACAAGCTGATGGACAGGCTGC
GCCTGCCCACGAGCTTGACCACAGGGATTGCCCACCGGCTACCCAGCCTTCGACCACATACCCACCGGCT
CCAACTGCGCGGCCTGCGGCCTTGCCCCATCAATTTTTTTAATTTTCTCTGGGGAAAAGCCTCCGGCCTG
CGGCCTGCGCGCTTCGCTTGCCGGTTGGACACCAAGTGGAAGGCGGGTCAAGGCTCGCGCAGCGACCGCG
CAGCGGCTTGGCCTTGACGCGCCTGGAACGACCCAAGCCTATGCGAGTGGGGGCAGTCGAAGGGCGAAGC
CCGCCCGCCTGCCCCCCGAGCCTCACGGCGGCGAGTGCGGGGGTTCCAAGGGGGCAGCGCCACCTTGGGC
AAGGCCGAAGGCCGCGCAGTCGATCAACAAGCCCCGGAGGGGCCACTTTTTGCCGGAGGGGGAGCCGCGC
CGAAGGCGTGGGGGAACCCCGCAGGGGTGCCCTTCTTTGGGCACCAAAGAACTAGATATAGGGCGAAATG
CGAAAGACTTAAAAATCAACAACTTAAAAAAGGGGGGTACGCAACAGCTCATTGCGGCACCCCCCGCAAT
AGCTCATTGCGTAGGTTAAAGAAAATCTGTAATTGACTGCCACTTTTACGCAACGCATAATTGTTGTCGC
GCTGCCGAAAAGTTGCAGCTGATTGCGCATGGTGCCGCAACCGTGCGGCACCCCTACCGCATGGAGATAA
GCATGGCCACGCAGTCCAGAGAAATCGGCATTCAAGCCAAGAACAAGCCCGGTCACTGGGTGCAAACGGA
ACGCAAAGCGCATGAGGCGTGGGCCGGGCTTATTGCGAGGAAACCCACGGCGGCAATGCTGCTGCATCAC
CTCGTGGCGCAGATGGGCCACCAGAACGCCGTGGTGGTCAGCCAGAAGACACTTTCCAAGCTCATCGGAC
GTTCTTTGCGGACGGTCCAATACGCAGTCAAGGACTTGGTGGCCGAGCGCTGGATCTCCGTCGTGAAGCT
CAACGGCCCCGGCACCGTGTCGGCCTACGTGGTCAATGACCGCGTGGCGTGGGGCCAGCCCCGCGACCAG
TTGCGCCTGTCGGTGTTCAGTGCCGCCGTGGTGGTTGATCACGACGACCAGGACGAATCGCTGTTGGGGC
ATGGCGACCTGCGCCGCATCCCGACCCTGTATCCGGGCGAGCAGCAACTACCGACCGGCCCCGGCGAGGA
GCCGCCCAGCCAGCCCGGCATTCCGGGCATGGAACCAGACCTGCCAGCCTTGACCGAAACGGAGGAATGG
GAACGGCGCGGGCAGCAGCGCCTGCCGATGCCCGATGAGCCGTGTTTTCTGGACGATGGCGAGCCGTTGG
AGCCGCCGACACGGGTCACGCTGCCGCGCCGGTAGCACTTGGGTTGCGCAGCAACCCGTAAGTGCGCTGT
TCCAGACTATCGGCTGTAGCCGCCTCGCCGCCCTATACCTTGTCTGCCTCCCCGCGTTGCGTCGCGGTGC
ATGGAGCCGGGCCACCTCGACCTGAATGGAAGCACGTCCTCACTGCCCGCTTTCCAGTCGGGAAACCTGT
CGTGCCAGCTGCATTAATGAATCGGCCAATGCGCGGGGAGAGGCGGTTTGCGTATTGGGCGCCAGGGTGG
TTTTTCTTTTCACCAGTGAGACGGGCAACAGCTGATTGCCCTTCACCGCCTGGCCCTGAGAGAGTTGCAG
CAAGCGGTCCACGCTGGTTTGCCCCAGCAGGCGAAAATCCTGTTTGATGGTGGTTAACGGCGGGATATAA
CATGAGCTGTCTTCGGTATCGTCGTATCCCACTACCGAGATGTCCGCACCAACGCGCAGCCCGGACTCGG
TAATGGCGCGCATTGCGCCCAGCGCCATCTGATCGTTGGCAACCAGCATCGCAGTGGGAACGATGCCCTC
ATTCAGCATTTGCATGGTTTGTTGAAAACCGGACATGGCACTCCAGTCGCCTTCCCGTTCCGCTATCGGC
TGAATTTGATTGCGAGTGAGATATTTATGCCAGCCAGCCAGACGCAGACGCGCCGAGACAGAACTTAATG
GGCCCGCTAACAGCGCGATTTGCTGGTGACCCAATGCGACCAGATGCTCCACGCCCAGTCGCGTACCGTC
TTCATGGGAGAAAATAATACTGTTGATGGGTGTCTGGTCAGAGACATCAAGAAATAACGCCGGAACATTA
GTGCAGGCAGCTTCCACAGCAATGGCATCCTGGTCATCCAGCGGATAGTTAATGATCAGCCCACTGACGC
GTTGCGCGAGAAGATTGTGCACCGCCGCTTTACAGGCTTCGACGCCGCTTCGTTCTACCATCGACACCAC
CACGCTGGCACCCAGTTGATCGGCGCGAGATTTAATCGCCGCGACAATTTGCGACGGCGCGTGCAGGGCC
AGACTGGAGGTGGCAACGCCAATCAGCAACGACTGTTTGCCCGCCAGTTGTTGTGCCACGCGGTTGGGAA
TGTAATTCAGCTCCGCCATCGCCGCTTCCACTTTTTCCCGCGTTTTCGCAGAAACGTGGCTGGCCTGGTT
CACCACGCGGGAAACGGTCTGATAAGAGACACCGGCATACTCTGCGACATCGTATAACGTTACTGGTTTC
ACATTCACCACCCTGAATTGACTCTCTTCCGGGCGCTATCATGCCATACCGCGAAAGGTTTTGCGCCATT
CGATGGTGTCCGGGATCTCGACGCTCTCCCTTATGCGACTCCTGCATTAGGAAGCAGCCCAGTAGTAGGT
TGAGGCCGTTGAGCACGACGGGTTTCCCGACTGGAAAGCGGGCAGTGAGCGCAACGCAATTAATGTGAGT
TAGCTCACTCATTAGGCACCCCAGGCTTTACACTTTATGCTTCCGGCTCGTATGTTGTGTGGAATTGTGA
GCGGATAACAATTTCAAAAGAATTCAAAAGATCTAAAGAGGACTTCGGATCTATGGATAAGAAATACTCA
ATAGGCTTAGCTATCGGCACAAATAGCGTCGGATGGGCGGTGATCACTGATGAATATAAGGTTCCGTCTA
AAAAGTTCAAGGTTCTGGGAAATACAGACCGCCACAGTATCAAAAAAAATCTTATAGGGGCTCTTTTATT
TGACAGTGGAGAGACAGCGGAAGCGACTCGTCTCAAACGGACAGCTCGTAGAAGGTATACACGTCGGAAG
AATCGTATTTGTTATCTACAGGAGATTTTTTCAAATGAGATGGCGAAAGTAGATGATAGTTTCTTTCATC
GACTTGAAGAGTCTTTTTTGGTGGAAGAAGACAAGAAGCATGAACGTCATCCTATTTTTGGAAATATAGT
AGATGAAGTTGCTTATCATGAGAAATATCCAACTATCTATCATCTGCGAAAAAAATTGGTAGATTCTACT
GATAAAGCGGATTTGCGCTTAATCTATTTGGCCTTAGCGCATATGATTAAGTTTCGTGGTCATTTTTTGA
TTGAGGGAGATTTAAATCCTGATAATAGTGATGTGGACAAACTATTTATCCAGTTGGTACAAACCTACAA
TCAATTATTTGAAGAAAACCCTATTAACGCAAGTGGAGTAGATGCTAAAGCGATTCTTTCTGCACGATTG
AGTAAATCAAGACGATTAGAAAATCTCATTGCTCAGCTCCCCGGTGAGAAGAAAAATGGCTTATTTGGGA
ATCTCATTGCTTTGTCATTGGGTTTGACCCCTAATTTTAAATCAAATTTTGATTTGGCAGAAGATGCTAA
ATTACAGCTTTCAAAAGATACTTACGATGATGATTTAGATAATTTATTGGCGCAAATTGGAGATCAATAT
GCTGATTTGTTTTTGGCAGCTAAGAATTTATCAGATGCTATTTTACTTTCAGATATCCTAAGAGTAAATA
CTGAAATAACTAAGGCTCCCCTATCAGCTTCAATGATTAAACGCTACGATGAACATCATCAAGACTTGAC
TCTTTTAAAAGCTTTAGTTCGACAACAACTTCCAGAAAAGTATAAAGAAATCTTTTTTGATCAATCAAAA
AACGGATATGCAGGTTATATTGATGGGGGAGCTAGCCAAGAAGAATTTTATAAATTTATCAAACCAATTT
TAGAAAAAATGGATGGTACTGAGGAATTATTGGTGAAACTAAATCGTGAAGATTTGCTGCGCAAGCAACG
GACCTTTGACAACGGCTCTATTCCCCATCAAATTCACTTGGGTGAGCTGCATGCTATTTTGAGAAGACAA
GAAGACTTTTATCCATTTTTAAAAGACAATCGTGAGAAGATTGAAAAAATCTTGACTTTTCGAATTCCTT
ATTATGTTGGTCCATTGGCGCGTGGCAATAGTCGTTTTGCATGGATGACTCGGAAGTCTGAAGAAACAAT
TACCCCATGGAATTTTGAAGAAGTTGTCGATAAAGGTGCTTCAGCTCAATCATTTATTGAACGCATGACA
AACTTTGATAAAAATCTTCCAAATGAAAAAGTACTACCAAAACATAGTTTGCTTTATGAGTATTTTACGG
TTTATAACGAATTGACAAAGGTCAAATATGTTACTGAAGGAATGCGAAAACCAGCATTTCTTTCAGGTGA
ACAGAAGAAAGCCATTGTTGATTTACTCTTCAAAACAAATCGAAAAGTAACCGTTAAGCAATTAAAAGAA
GATTATTTCAAAAAAATAGAATGTTTTGATAGTGTTGAAATTTCAGGAGTTGAAGATAGATTTAATGCTT
CATTAGGTACCTACCATGATTTGCTAAAAATTATTAAAGATAAAGATTTTTTGGATAATGAAGAAAATGA
AGATATCTTAGAGGATATTGTTTTAACATTGACCTTATTTGAAGATAGGGAGATGATTGAGGAAAGACTT
AAAACATATGCTCACCTCTTTGATGATAAGGTGATGAAACAGCTTAAACGTCGCCGTTATACTGGTTGGG
GACGTTTGTCTCGAAAATTGATTAATGGTATTAGGGATAAGCAATCTGGCAAAACAATATTAGATTTTTT
GAAATCAGATGGTTTTGCCAATCGCAATTTTATGCAGCTGATCCATGATGATAGTTTGACATTTAAAGAA
GACATTCAAAAAGCACAAGTGTCTGGACAAGGCGATAGTTTACATGAACATATTGCAAATTTAGCTGGTA
GCCCTGCTATTAAAAAAGGTATTTTACAGACTGTAAAAGTTGTTGATGAATTGGTCAAAGTAATGGGGCG
GCATAAGCCAGAAAATATCGTTATTGAAATGGCACGTGAAAATCAGACAACTCAAAAGGGCCAGAAAAAT
TCGCGAGAGCGTATGAAACGAATCGAAGAAGGTATCAAAGAATTAGGAAGTCAGATTCTTAAAGAGCATC
CTGTTGAAAATACTCAATTGCAAAATGAAAAGCTCTATCTCTATTATCTCCAAAATGGAAGAGACATGTA
TGTGGACCAAGAATTAGATATTAATCGTTTAAGTGATTATGATGTCGATGCCATTGTTCCACAAAGTTTC
CTTAAAGACGATTCAATAGACAATAAGGTCTTAACGCGTTCTGATAAAAATCGTGGTAAATCGGATAACG
TTCCAAGTGAAGAAGTAGTCAAAAAGATGAAAAACTATTGGAGACAACTTCTAAACGCCAAGTTAATCAC
TCAACGTAAGTTTGATAATTTAACGAAAGCTGAACGTGGAGGTTTGAGTGAACTTGATAAAGCTGGTTTT
ATCAAACGCCAATTGGTTGAAACTCGCCAAATCACTAAGCATGTGGCACAAATTTTGGATAGTCGCATGA
ATACTAAATACGATGAAAATGATAAACTTATTCGAGAGGTTAAAGTGATTACCTTAAAATCTAAATTAGT
TTCTGACTTCCGAAAAGATTTCCAATTCTATAAAGTACGTGAGATTAACAATTACCATCATGCCCATGAT
GCGTATCTAAATGCCGTCGTTGGAACTGCTTTGATTAAGAAATATCCAAAACTTGAATCGGAGTTTGTCT
ATGGTGATTATAAAGTTTATGATGTTCGTAAAATGATTGCTAAGTCTGAGCAAGAAATAGGCAAAGCAAC
CGCAAAATATTTCTTTTACTCTAATATCATGAACTTCTTCAAAACAGAAATTACACTTGCAAATGGAGAG
ATTCGCAAACGCCCTCTAATCGAAACTAATGGGGAAACTGGAGAAATTGTCTGGGATAAAGGGCGAGATT
TTGCCACAGTGCGCAAAGTATTGTCCATGCCCCAAGTCAATATTGTCAAGAAAACAGAAGTACAGACAGG
CGGATTCTCCAAGGAGTCAATTTTACCAAAAAGAAATTCGGACAAGCTTATTGCTCGTAAAAAAGACTGG
GATCCAAAAAAATATGGTGGTTTTGATAGTCCAACGGTAGCTTATTCAGTCCTAGTGGTTGCTAAGGTGG
AAAAAGGGAAATCGAAGAAGTTAAAATCCGTTAAAGAGTTACTAGGGATCACAATTATGGAAAGAAGTTC
CTTTGAAAAAAATCCGATTGACTTTTTAGAAGCTAAAGGATATAAGGAAGTTAAAAAAGACTTAATCATT
AAACTACCTAAATATAGTCTTTTTGAGTTAGAAAACGGTCGTAAACGGATGCTGGCTAGTGCCGGAGAAT
TACAAAAAGGAAATGAGCTGGCTCTGCCAAGCAAATATGTGAATTTTTTATATTTAGCTAGTCATTATGA
AAAGTTGAAGGGTAGTCCAGAAGATAACGAACAAAAACAATTGTTTGTGGAGCAGCATAAGCATTATTTA
GATGAGATTATTGAGCAAATCAGTGAATTTTCTAAGCGTGTTATTTTAGCAGATGCCAATTTAGATAAAG
TTCTTAGTGCATATAACAAACATAGAGACAAACCAATACGTGAACAAGCAGAAAATATTATTCATTTATT
TACGTTGACGAATCTTGGAGCTCCCGCTGCTTTTAAATATTTTGATACAACAATTGATCGTAAACGATAT
ACGTCTACAAAAGAAGTTTTAGATGCCACTCTTATCCATCAATCCATCACTGGTCTTTATGAAACACGCA
TTGATTTGAGTCAGCTAGGAGGTGACTGAAGTATATTTTAGATGAAGACGAAAACTACGCTCTGGCTGCT
TAACTCGAGTAAGGATCTCCAGGCATCAAATAAAACGAAAGGCTCAGTCGAAAGACTGGGCCTTTCGTTT
TATCTGTTGTTTGTCGGTGAACGCTCTCTACTAGAGTCACACTGGCTCACCTTCGGGTGGGCCTTTCTGC
GTTTATACCTAGGGATATATTCCGCTTCCTCGCTCACTGACTCGCTACGCTCGGTCGTTCGACTGCGGCG
AGCGGAAATGGCTTACGAACGGGGCGGAGATTTCCTGGAAGATGCCAGACGTCTAAGAAAAGGAATATTC
AGCAATTTGCCCGTGCCGAAGAAAGGCCCACCCGTGAAGGTGAGCCAGTGAGTTGATTGCTACGTAATTA
GTTAGTTAGCCCTTAGTGACTCGAATTCGTTGACAGCTAGCTCAGTCCTAGGTATAATGCTAGCGCGCCC
TGTCAGCATCATGTCGGGTTTTAGAGCTAGAAATAGCAAGTTAAAATAAGGCTAGTCCGTTATCAACTTG
AAAAAGTGGCACCGAGTCGGTGCTTTTTTTCTAGATAATTGGAGACCGAGCTGGTCTCTCTAGGATGTGC
ACTAGTAGAGCTCTGCAGGAGTCACTAAGGGTTAGTTAGTTAGATTAGCAGAAAGTCAAAAGCCTCCGAC
CGGAGGCTTTTGACTAAAACTTCCCTTGGGCTTGGTCGGTCATTTCGAACCCCAGAGTCCCGCTCAGAAG
AACTCGTCAAGAAGGCGATAGAAGGCGATGCGCTGCGAATCGGGAGCGGCGATACCGTAAAGCACGAGGA
AGCGGTCAGCCCATTCGCCGCCAAGCTCTTCAGCAATATCACGGGTAGCCAACGCTATGTCCTGATAGCG
GTCCGCCACACCCAGCCGGCCACAGTCGATGAATCCAGAAAAGCGGCCATTTTCCACCATGATATTCGGC
AAGCAGGCATCGCCATGGGTCACGACGAGATCCTCGCCGTCGGGCATGCGCGCCTTGAGCCTGGCGAACA
GTTCGGCTGGCGCGAGCCCCTGATGCTCTTCGTCCAGATCATCCTGATCGACAAGACCGGCTTCCATCCG
AGTACGTGCTCGCTCGATGCGATGTTTCGCTTGGTGGTCGAATGGGCAGGTAGCCGGATCAAGCGTATGC
AGCCGCCGCATTGCATCAGCCATGATGGATACTTTCTCGGCAGGAGCAAGGTGAGATGACAGGAGATCCT
GCCCCGGCACTTCGCCCAATAGCAGCCAGTCCCTTCCCGCTTCAGTGACAACGTCGAGCACAGCTGCGCA
AGGAACGCCCGTCGTGGCCAGCCACGATAGCCGCGCTGCCTCGTCCTGCAGTTCATTCAGGGCACCGGAC
AGGTCGGTCTTGACAAAAAGAACCGGGCGCCCCTGCGCTGACAGCCGGAACACGGCGGCATCAGAGCAGC
CGATTGTCTGTTGTGCCCAGTCATAGCCGAATAGCCTCTCCACCCAAGCGGCCGGAGAACCTGCGTGCAA
TCCATCTTGTTCAATCATGCGAAACGATCCTCATCCTGTCTCTTGATCAGATCTTGATCCCCTGCGCCAT
CAGATCCTTGGCGGCAAGAAAGCCATCCAGTTTACTTTGCAGGGCTTCCCAACCTTACCAGAGGGCGCCC
CAGCTGGCAATTCCGGTTCGCTTGCTGTCCATAAAACCGCCCAGTCTAGCTATCGCCATGTAAGCCCACT
GCAAGCTACCTGCTTTCTCTTTGCGCTTGCGTTTTCCCTTGTCCAGATAGCCATGCATGCTTGCGTTTTC
CCTTGTCCAGATAGCCCAGTAGCTGACATTCATCCCAGGTGGCACTTTTCGGGGAAATGTGCGCGCCCGC
GTTCCTGCTGGCGCTGGGCCTGTTTCTGGCGCTGGACTTCCCGCTGTTCCGTCAGCAGCTTTTCGCCCAC
GGCCTTGATGATCGCGGCGGCCTTGGCCTGCATATCCCGATTCAACGGCCCCAGGGCGTCCAGAACGGGC
TTCAGGCGCTCCCGAAGGTCTCGGGCCGTCTCTTGGGCTTGATCGGCCTTCTTGCGCATCTCACGCGCTC
CTGCGGCGGCCTGTAGGGCAGGCTCATACCCCTGCCGAACCGCTTTTGTCAGCCGGTCGGCCACGGCTTC
CGGCGTCTCAACGCGCTTTGAGATTCCCAGCTTTTCGGCCAATCCATGCGGTGCATAGGCGCGTGGCTCG
ACCGCTTGCGGGCTGATGGTGACGTGGCCCACTGGTGGCCGCTCCAGGGCCTCGTAGAACGCCTGAATGC
GCGTGTGACGTGCCTTGCTGCCCTCGATGCCCCGTTGCAGCCCTAGATCGGCCACAGCGGCCGCAAACGT
GGTCTGGTCGCGGGTCATCTGCGCTTTGTTGCCGATGAACTCCTTGGCCGACAGCCTGCCGTCCTGCGTC
AGCGGCACCACGAACGCGGTCATGTGCGGGCTGGTTTCGTCACGGTGGATGCTGGCCGTCACGATGCGAT
CCGCCCCGTACTTGTCCGCCAGCCACTTGTGCGCCTTCTCGAAGAACGCCGCCTGCTGTTCTTGGCTGGC
CGACTTCCACCATTCCGGGCTGGCCGTCATGACGTACTCGACCGCCAACACAGCGTCCTTGCGCCGCTTC
TCTGGCAGCAACTCGCGCAGTCGGCCCATCGCTTCATCGGTGCTGCTGGCCGCCCAGTGCTCGTTCTCTG
GCGTCCTGCTGGCGTCAGCGTTGGGCGTCTCGCGCTCGCGGTAGGCGTGCTTGAGACTGGCCGCCACGTT
GCCCATTTTCGCCAGCTTCTTGCATCGCATGATCGCGTATGCCGCCATGCCTGCCCCTCCCTTTTGGTGT
CCAACCGGCTCGACGGGGGCAGCGCAAGGCGGTGCCTCCGGCGGGCCACTCAATGCTTGAGTATACTCAC
TAGACTTTGCTTCGCAAAGTCGTGACCGCCTACGGCGGCTGCGGCGCCCTACGGGCTTGCTCTCCGGGCT
TCGCCCTGCGCGGTCGCTGCGCTCCCTTGCCAGCCCGTGGATATGTGGACGATGGCCGCGA
Features (pLannotate 1.2.2; 21 found; start..end, strand, type, name):
      1..772     +  rep_origin     pBBR1 oriV: replication origin of the broad-host-range plasmid pBBR1 from Bordetella bronchiseptica; requires the pBBR1 Rep protein for replication
    773..1435    +  CDS            pBBR1 Rep: replication protein for the broad-host-range plasmid pBBR1 from Bordetella bronchiseptica
   1496..1565    +  CDS            TcR (fragment): tetracycline efflux protein; tet; confers resistance to tetracycline
   1580..2662    -  CDS            lacI: lac repressor; lacI; The lac repressor binds to the lac operator to inhibit transcription in E. coli. This inhibition can be relieved by adding lactose or isopropyl-β-D-thiogalactopyranoside (IPTG).
   2663..2740    -  promoter       lacI promoter: lacI
   2748..2816    -  CDS            TcR (fragment): tetracycline efflux protein; tet; confers resistance to tetracycline
   2813..2848    +  CDS            lacI (fragment): lac repressor; lacI; The lac repressor binds to the lac operator to inhibit transcription in E. coli. This inhibition can be relieved by adding lactose or isopropyl-β-D-thiogalactopyranoside (IPTG).
   2861..2882    +  protein_bind   CAP binding site: CAP binding activates transcription in the presence of cAMP. E. coli catabolite activator protein
   2897..2927    +  promoter       lac promoter: promoter for the E. coli lac operon
   2935..2951    +  protein_bind   lac operator: The lac repressor binds to the lac operator to inhibit transcription in E. coli. This inhibition can be relieved by adding lactose or isopropyl-β-D-thiogalactopyranoside (IPTG). lac repressor encoded by lacI
   2993..7099    +  CDS            dCas9: catalytically dead mutant of the Cas9 endonuclease from the Streptococcus pyogenes Type II CRISPR/Cas system RNA-guided DNA-binding protein that lacks endonuclease activity due to the D10A mutation in the RuvC catalytic domain and the H840A mutation in the HNH catalytic domain
   7117..7140    +  CDS            ssrA tag (fragment): C-terminal peptide that mediates degradation in bacteria through the ClpXP and ClpAP proteases (McGinness et al., 2006) wild-type LAA variant
   7167..7238    +  terminator     rrnB T1 terminator: transcription terminator T1 from the E. coli rrnB gene
   7254..7281    +  terminator     T7Te terminator: phage T7 early transcription terminator
   7300..7355    -  rep_origin     RSF ori (fragment): Plasmids containing the RSF 1030 origin of replication can be propagated in E. coli cells that contain additional plasmids with compatible origins.
   7437..7466    -  terminator     T3Te terminator: phage T3 early transcription terminator
   7520..7554    +  promoter       J23119 promoter: bacterial promoter (Registry of Standard Biological Parts BBa J23119)
   7578..7653    +  misc_RNA       gRNA scaffold: guide RNA scaffold for the Streptococcus pyogenes CRISPR/Cas9 system
   7754..7785    +  terminator     tonB terminator: bidirectional E. coli tonB-P14 transcription terminator
   7837..8628    -  CDS            neo: KKA2_KLEPN - Also known as kan, nptII. Experimental evidence at protein level: Swiss-Prot protein existence level 1. Resistance to kanamycin, neomycin, paromomycin, ribostamycin, butirosin and gentamicin B. From Klebsiella pneumoniae.
   8660..8872    -  CDS            tnpA (fragment): TN5P_ECOLX - Also known as tnp. Experimental evidence at protein level: Swiss-Prot protein existence level 1. Mediates transposition of transposon Tn5 by a 'cut and paste' mechanism. First, the monomeric transposase binds the 19 bp inverted DNA repeats flanking the transposon. Then, dimerization of the DNA- bound transposase creates a synaptic DNA complex. After nicking of the first DNA strand, excision of the transposon proceeds through a series of intermediates. The transposase then mediates the insertion of the transposon at a new site by strand transfer. The activity of the wild- type tran
