[The description below was written by a language model from this plasmid's Addgene catalogue record and pLannotate feature annotations shown in this document.]
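Description:
pSSBIO32_dCas9_RPA1786 is a roughly 10.1 kb, low-copy bacterial CRISPR interference plasmid built on the broad-host-range pBHR1 backbone. It replicates through the pBBR1 oriV and its cognate Rep protein from Bordetella bronchiseptica, a replicon that functions in many Gram-negative bacteria beyond E. coli. This fits the associated work on lignin degradation in Rhodopseudomonas palustris CGA009, whose RPA1786 gene is the knockdown target. The catalogue lists kanamycin and gentamicin selection. The feature table shows only the Tn5-derived neo (nptII) gene, which is annotated as conferring resistance to kanamycin and gentamicin B, and no separate gentamicin marker. Short tetracycline-resistance, RSF origin and Tn5 transposase fragments appear to be cloning remnants rather than functional parts.

The payload has two expression units. In the first, Streptococcus pyogenes dCas9 carrying the D10A and H840A mutations, which abolish nuclease activity while preserving RNA-guided DNA binding, is driven by the lac promoter with its CAP binding site and lac operator. A divergently placed lacI gene with its own promoter supplies the repressor, so dCas9 expression should be IPTG-inducible. A fragment of an ssrA degradation tag is annotated just downstream of the dCas9 coding sequence, which may limit protein accumulation, and the unit ends with the rrnB T1 and T7Te terminators. In the second, the constitutive J23119 promoter drives a single guide RNA made of an RPA1786-directed spacer fused to the S. pyogenes gRNA scaffold and closed by the tonB terminator. An upstream T3Te terminator insulates this unit. Binding of the dCas9–guide complex at the target blocks transcription, allowing RPA1786 to be repressed without cutting the chromosome so that its role can be tested.
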