Addgene plasmid #240489: pSSBIO32_dCas9_RPA1786
Purpose: CRISPRi-mediated Knockdown of RPA1786
Depositing lab: Rajib Saha. Depositing organization: University of Nebraska at Lincoln. Publication: High enzyme promiscuity in lignin degradation mechanisms in Rhodopseudomonas palustris CGA009. Kathol M, Chowdhury NB, Immethun C, Alsiyabi A, Morris D, Naldrett MJ, Saha R. Appl Environ Microbiol. 2025 Aug 20;91(8):e0057325. doi: 10.1128/aem.00573-25. Epub 2025 Jul 8. PubMed 40626778.
Backbone
  Vector backbone: pBHR1
  Vector type: Bacterial Expression, CRISPR
Growth in bacteria
  Bacterial resistance: Kanamycin and Gentamicin, 50 & 10 μg/mL
  Growth temperature: 37°C
  Growth strain: NEB Stable
  Copy number: Low Copy
Gene/Insert
  Gene/Insert name: Cas9
  gRNA/shRNA sequence: GCGCCCTGTCAGCATCATGTCGG
  Species: Streptococcus pyogenes
  Mutation: D10A, H840A
  Entrez Gene: cas9 (a.k.a. SPY_RS04360, SPy1046, SPy_1046)
  Promoter: Plac
  Cloning method: Gibson Cloning
Terms and licenses: Academic/Nonprofit Terms; Industry Terms: Not Available to Industry
Depositor comments: Please visit https://doi.org/10.1101/2025.02.15.638337 for bioRxiv preprint.
How to cite: pSSBIO32_dCas9_RPA1786 was a gift from Rajib Saha (Addgene plasmid # 240489 ; http://n2t.net/addgene:240489 ; RRID:Addgene_240489)
